Addgene plasmid #229812: pCAGEN-nls-mCherry-stop-IRES-myr-EGFP (JDW 1326)
Purpose: A CAGGS driven expression vector containing an nls-mCherry followed by an IRES and then a myristoylated EGFP for labeling the cell membrane.
Depositing lab: Joshua Wythe. Depositing organization: University of Virginia. Publication: MultiSite Assembly of Gateway Induced Clones (MAGIC): a flexible cloning toolbox for use in vertebrate model systems. Gillespie WB 3rd, Zhang Y, Ruiz OE, Cerda J 3rd, Ortiz-Guzman J, Sherman M, Turner WD, Largoza G, Mosser LE, Fujimoto E, Chien CB, Kwan KM, Arenkiel BR, Devine WP, Wythe JD. Development. 2025 Nov 15;152(22):dev204308. doi: 10.1242/dev.204308. Epub 2025 Nov 13. PubMed 41230856.
Backbone
  Vector backbone: pCAGEN-DV-IRES-myr-EGFP
  Vector type: Mammalian Expression
Growth in bacteria
  Bacterial resistance: Ampicillin, 100 μg/mL
  Growth temperature: 37°C
  Growth strain: NEB Stable
  Copy number: High Copy
Gene/Insert
  Gene/Insert name: nls-mCherry
  Species: Synthetic
  Tag / fusion protein: SV40 NLS (N terminal on insert)
  Cloning method: Gateway Cloning
Terms and licenses: Academic/Nonprofit Terms; Industry Terms: Not Available to Industry
Depositor comments: Please visit https://doi.org/10.1101/2024.07.13.603267 for bioRxiv preprint.
How to cite: pCAGEN-nls-mCherry-stop-IRES-myr-EGFP (JDW 1326) was a gift from Joshua Wythe (Addgene plasmid # 229812 ; http://n2t.net/addgene:229812 ; RRID:Addgene_229812)
