[The description below was written by a language model from this plasmid's Addgene catalogue record and pLannotate feature annotations shown in this document.]
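Description:
pCAGEN-nls-mCherry-stop-IRES-myr-EGFP (JDW 1326) is a 7,074 nt mammalian expression plasmid built on the pCAGEN-DV-IRES-myr-EGFP Gateway destination backbone. It is maintained in E. coli through a high-copy ColE1/pUC-type origin and selected with ampicillin via the AmpR (β-lactamase) cassette. The backbone also carries an SV40 origin with an adjacent SV40 poly(A) signal, plus remnants of lac regulatory sequences and an SP6 promoter fragment. No mammalian selection marker is annotated.

The payload is a single bicistronic transcription unit driven by the CAG (CAGGS) promoter, annotated here as the CMV immediate-early enhancer, the chicken β-actin promoter and a chimeric β-actin/β-globin intron, which gives strong, broadly active expression. Downstream, the synthetic insert sits between attB1 and attB2 sites, the scars of Gateway recombination. It encodes mCherry with an N-terminal SV40 nuclear localisation signal and ends in a stop codon. The NLS itself is not separately annotated, but a short gap between attB1 and the mCherry coding sequence is consistent with it.

An EMCV IRES then permits cap-independent translation of a second reading frame, EGFP, fused at its N-terminus to a short membrane-targeting leader. The catalogue describes this leader as a myristoylation signal, whereas the annotation software matches it to a rat Gap43 fragment. The transcript terminates at a rabbit β-globin poly(A) signal.

Transfected cells therefore show red nuclei and green plasma membranes from one mRNA, which is useful for identifying cells and outlining their morphology. The plasmid belongs to a modular Gateway cloning toolkit intended for vertebrate model systems.
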