Features (pLannotate 1.2.2; 25 found; start..end, strand, type, name):
     24..41      -  promoter       SP6 promoter (fragment): promoter for bacteriophage SP6 RNA polymerase
    164..626     +  misc_feature   IRES: internal ribosome entry site (IRES) of the encephalomyocarditis virus (EMCV)
    640..699     +  CDS            Gap43 (fragment): NEUM_RAT - Experimental evidence at protein level: Swiss-Prot protein existence level 1. This protein is associated with nerve growth. It is a major component of the motile 'growth cones' that form the tips of elongating axons. Plays a role in axonal and dendritic filopodia induction (By similarity). From Rattus norvegicus (Rat).
    700..1419    +  CDS            EGFP: the original enhanced GFP (Yang et al., 1996) mammalian codon-optimized
   1428..1499    +  CDS            HBB (fragment): HBB_PONPY - Experimental evidence at transcript level: Swiss-Prot protein existence level 2. Involved in oxygen transport from the lung to the various peripheral tissues. From Pongo pygmaeus (Bornean orangutan).
   1570..1625    +  polyA_signal   β-globin poly(A) signal: rabbit β-globin polyadenylation signal (Gil and Proudfoot, 1987)
   2010..2026    -  protein_bind   lac operator: The lac repressor binds to the lac operator to inhibit transcription in E. coli. This inhibition can be relieved by adding lactose or isopropyl-β-D-thiogalactopyranoside (IPTG). lac repressor encoded by lacI
   2034..2064    -  promoter       lac promoter: promoter for the E. coli lac operon
   2079..2100    -  protein_bind   CAP binding site: CAP binding activates transcription in the presence of cAMP. E. coli catabolite activator protein
   2113..2152    -  CDS            lacI (fragment): lac repressor; lacI; The lac repressor binds to the lac operator to inhibit transcription in E. coli. This inhibition can be relieved by adding lactose or isopropyl-β-D-thiogalactopyranoside (IPTG).
   2159..2181    +  promoter       SV40 promoter (fragment): SV40 enhancer and early promoter
   2205..2340    +  rep_origin     SV40 ori: SV40 origin of replication
   2360..2494    +  polyA_signal   SV40 poly(A) signal: SV40 polyadenylation signal
   2496..2550    -  CDS            lacI (fragment): lac repressor; lacI; The lac repressor binds to the lac operator to inhibit transcription in E. coli. This inhibition can be relieved by adding lactose or isopropyl-β-D-thiogalactopyranoside (IPTG).
   2733..3321    -  rep_origin     ori: high-copy-number ColE1/pMB1/pBR322/pUC origin of replication
   3492..4352    -  CDS            AmpR: β-lactamase; bla; confers resistance to ampicillin, carbenicillin, and related antibiotics
   4353..4457    -  promoter       AmpR promoter: bla
   4488..4867    +  enhancer       CMV enhancer: human cytomegalovirus immediate early enhancer
   4869..5012    +  promoter       chicken β-actin promoter (fragment): contains a 21-bp deletion relative to the standard chicken β-actin promoter
   5034..5211    +  promoter       chicken β-actin promoter (fragment): No description available
   5212..6228    +  intron         chimeric intron: chimera between introns from chicken β-actin and rabbit β-globin
   6226..6282    +  CDS            HBB (fragment): HBB_LEPEU - Experimental evidence at protein level: Swiss-Prot protein existence level 1. Involved in oxygen transport from the lung to the various peripheral tissues. From Lepus europaeus (European hare).
   6296..6320    +  protein_bind   attB1: mutant version of attB; recombination site for the Gateway® BP reaction BP Clonase™
   6353..7060    +  CDS            mCherry: mCherry is a basic (constitutively fluorescent) red fluorescent protein published in 2004, derived from Discosoma sp.. It is reported to be a very rapidly-maturing monomer with low acid sensitivity.
   7065..15      -  protein_bind   attB2 (across the origin): mutant version of attB; recombination site for the Gateway® BP reaction BP Clonase™
>Addgene plasmid #229812 | pCAGEN-nls-mCherry-stop-IRES-myr-EGFP (JDW 1326) | addgene full sequence | sequence record 460327 | Addgene NGS Result
CTTGTACAAAGTGGTTCGATATCCTATAGTGTCACCTAAATAATTCCGCCCCCCCCTCTCCCTCCCCCCC
CCCTAACGTTACTGGCCGAAGCCGCTTGGAATAAGGCCGGTGTGCGTTTGTCTATATGTTATTTTCCACC
ATATTGCCGTCTTTTGGCAATGTGAGGGCCCGGAAACCTGGCCCTGTCTTCTTGACGAGCATTCCTAGGG
GTCTTTCCCCTCTCGCCAAAGGAATGCAAGGTCTGTTGAATGTCGTGAAGGAAGCAGTTCCTCTGGAAGC
TTCTTGAAGACAAACAACGTCTGTAGCGACCCTTTGCAGGCAGCGGAACCCCCCACCTGGCGACAGGTGC
CTCTGCGGCCAAAAGCCACGTGTATAAGATACACCTGCAAAGGCGGCACAACCCCAGTGCCACGTTGTGA
GTTGGATAGTTGTGGAAAGAGTCAAATGGCTCTCCTCAAGCGTATTCAACAAGGGGCTGAAGGATGCCCA
GAAGGTACCCCATTGTATGGGATCTGATCTGGGGCCTCGGTGCACATGCTTTACATGTGTTTAGTCGAGG
TTAAAAAAACGTCTAGGCCCCCCGAACCACGGGGACGTGGTTTTCCTTTGAAAAACACGATGATAATATG
GCCACAACCATGCTGTGCTGTATGAGAAGAACCAAACAGGTTGAAAAGAATGATGAGGACCAAAAGATCA
TGGTGAGCAAGGGCGAGGAGCTGTTCACCGGGGTGGTGCCCATCCTGGTCGAGCTGGACGGCGACGTAAA
CGGCCACAAGTTCAGCGTGTCCGGCGAGGGCGAGGGCGATGCCACCTACGGCAAGCTGACCCTGAAGTTC
ATCTGCACCACCGGCAAGCTGCCCGTGCCCTGGCCCACCCTCGTGACCACCCTGACCTACGGCGTGCAGT
GCTTCAGCCGCTACCCCGACCACATGAAGCAGCACGACTTCTTCAAGTCCGCCATGCCCGAAGGCTACGT
CCAGGAGCGCACCATCTTCTTCAAGGACGACGGCAACTACAAGACCCGCGCCGAGGTGAAGTTCGAGGGC
GACACCCTGGTGAACCGCATCGAGCTGAAGGGCATCGACTTCAAGGAGGACGGCAACATCCTGGGGCACA
AGCTGGAGTACAACTACAACAGCCACAACGTCTATATCATGGCCGACAAGCAGAAGAACGGCATCAAGGC
GAACTTCAAGATCCGCCACAACATCGAGGACGGCGGCGTGCAGCTCGCCGACCACTACCAGCAGAACACC
CCCATCGGCGACGGCCCCGTGCTGCTGCCCGACAACCACTACCTGAGCACCCAGTCCGCCCTGAGCAAAG
ACCCCAACGAGAAGCGCGATCACATGGTCCTGCTGGAGTTCGTGACCGCCGCCGGGATCACTCTCGGCAT
GGACGAGCTGTACAAGTAAGCGGCCGCACTCCTCAGGTGCAGGCTGCCTATCAGAAGGTGGTGGCTGGTG
TGGCCAATGCCCTGGCTCACAAATACCACTGAGATCTTTTTCCCTCTGCCAAAAATTATGGGGACATCAT
GAAGCCCCTTGAGCATCTGACTTCTGGCTAATAAAGGAAATTTATTTTCATTGCAATAGTGTGTTGGAAT
TTTTTGTGTCTCTCACTCGGAAGGACATATGGGAGGGCAAATCATTTAAAACATCAGAATGAGTATTTGG
TTTAGAGTTTGGCAACATATGCCCATATGCTGGCTGCCATGAACAAAGGTTGGCTATAAAGAGGTCATCA
GTATATGAAACAGCCCCCTGCTGTCCATTCCTTATTCCATAGAAAAGCCTTGACTTGAGGTTAGATTTTT
TTTATATTTTGTTTTGTGTTATTTTTTTCTTTAACATCCCTAAAATTTTCCTTACATGTTTTACTAGCCA
GATTTTTCCTCCTCTCCTGACTACTCCCAGTCATAGCTGTCCCTCTTCTCTTATGGAGATCCCTCGACCT
GCAGCCCAAGCTTGGCGTAATCATGGTCATAGCTGTTTCCTGTGTGAAATTGTTATCCGCTCACAATTCC
ACACAACATACGAGCCGGAAGCATAAAGTGTAAAGCCTGGGGTGCCTAATGAGTGAGCTAACTCACATTA
ATTGCGTTGCGCTCACTGCCCGCTTTCCAGTCGGGAAACCTGTCGTGCCAGCGGATCCGCATCTCAATTA
GTCAGCAACCATAGTCCCGCCCCTAACTCCGCCCATCCCGCCCCTAACTCCGCCCAGTTCCGCCCATTCT
CCGCCCCATGGCTGACTAATTTTTTTTATTTATGCAGAGGCCGAGGCCGCCTCGGCCTCTGAGCTATTCC
AGAAGTAGTGAGGAGGCTTTTTTGGAGGCCTAGGCTTTTGCAAAAAGCTAACTTGTTTATTGCAGCTTAT
AATGGTTACAAATAAAGCAATAGCATCACAAATTTCACAAATAAAGCATTTTTTTCACTGCATTCTAGTT
GTGGTTTGTCCAAACTCATCAATGTATCTTATCATGTCTGGATCCGCTGCATTAATGAATCGGCCAACGC
GCGGGGAGAGGCGGTTTGCGTATTGGGCGCTCTTCCGCTTCCTCGCTCACTGACTCGCTGCGCTCGGTCG
TTCGGCTGCGGCGAGCGGTATCAGCTCACTCAAAGGCGGTAATACGGTTATCCACAGAATCAGGGGATAA
CGCAGGAAAGAACATGTGAGCAAAAGGCCAGCAAAAGGCCAGGAACCGTAAAAAGGCCGCGTTGCTGGCG
TTTTTCCATAGGCTCCGCCCCCCTGACGAGCATCACAAAAATCGACGCTCAAGTCAGAGGTGGCGAAACC
CGACAGGACTATAAAGATACCAGGCGTTTCCCCCTGGAAGCTCCCTCGTGCGCTCTCCTGTTCCGACCCT
GCCGCTTACCGGATACCTGTCCGCCTTTCTCCCTTCGGGAAGCGTGGCGCTTTCTCATAGCTCACGCTGT
AGGTATCTCAGTTCGGTGTAGGTCGTTCGCTCCAAGCTGGGCTGTGTGCACGAACCCCCCGTTCAGCCCG
ACCGCTGCGCCTTATCCGGTAACTATCGTCTTGAGTCCAACCCGGTAAGACACGACTTATCGCCACTGGC
AGCAGCCACTGGTAACAGGATTAGCAGAGCGAGGTATGTAGGCGGTGCTACAGAGTTCTTGAAGTGGTGG
CCTAACTACGGCTACACTAGAAGAACAGTATTTGGTATCTGCGCTCTGCTGAAGCCAGTTACCTTCGGAA
AAAGAGTTGGTAGCTCTTGATCCGGCAAACAAACCACCGCTGGTAGCGGTGGTTTTTTTGTTTGCAAGCA
GCAGATTACGCGCAGAAAAAAAGGATCTCAAGAAGATCCTTTGATCTTTTCTACGGGGTCTGACGCTCAG
TGGAACGAAAACTCACGTTAAGGGATTTTGGTCATGAGATTATCAAAAAGGATCTTCACCTAGATCCTTT
TAAATTAAAAATGAAGTTTTAAATCAATCTAAAGTATATATGAGTAAACTTGGTCTGACAGTTACCAATG
CTTAATCAGTGAGGCACCTATCTCAGCGATCTGTCTATTTCGTTCATCCATAGTTGCCTGACTCCCCGTC
GTGTAGATAACTACGATACGGGAGGGCTTACCATCTGGCCCCAGTGCTGCAATGATACCGCGAGACCCAC
GCTCACCGGCTCCAGATTTATCAGCAATAAACCAGCCAGCCGGAAGGGCCGAGCGCAGAAGTGGTCCTGC
AACTTTATCCGCCTCCATCCAGTCTATTAATTGTTGCCGGGAAGCTAGAGTAAGTAGTTCGCCAGTTAAT
AGTTTGCGCAACGTTGTTGCCATTGCTACAGGCATCGTGGTGTCACGCTCGTCGTTTGGTATGGCTTCAT
TCAGCTCCGGTTCCCAACGATCAAGGCGAGTTACATGATCCCCCATGTTGTGCAAAAAAGCGGTTAGCTC
CTTCGGTCCTCCGATCGTTGTCAGAAGTAAGTTGGCCGCAGTGTTATCACTCATGGTTATGGCAGCACTG
CATAATTCTCTTACTGTCATGCCATCCGTAAGATGCTTTTCTGTGACTGGTGAGTACTCAACCAAGTCAT
TCTGAGAATAGTGTATGCGGCGACCGAGTTGCTCTTGCCCGGCGTCAATACGGGATAATACCGCGCCACA
TAGCAGAACTTTAAAAGTGCTCATCATTGGAAAACGTTCTTCGGGGCGAAAACTCTCAAGGATCTTACCG
CTGTTGAGATCCAGTTCGATGTAACCCACTCGTGCACCCAACTGATCTTCAGCATCTTTTACTTTCACCA
GCGTTTCTGGGTGAGCAAAAACAGGAAGGCAAAATGCCGCAAAAAAGGGAATAAGGGCGACACGGAAATG
TTGAATACTCATACTCTTCCTTTTTCAATATTATTGAAGCATTTATCAGGGTTATTGTCTCATGAGCGGA
TACATATTTGAATGTATTTAGAAAAATAAACAAATAGGGGTTCCGCGCACATTTCCCCGAAAAGTGCCAC
CTGGGTCGACATTGATTATTGACTAGTTATTAATAGTAATCAATTACGGGGTCATTAGTTCATAGCCCAT
ATATGGAGTTCCGCGTTACATAACTTACGGTAAATGGCCCGCCTGGCTGACCGCCCAACGACCCCCGCCC
ATTGACGTCAATAATGACGTATGTTCCCATAGTAACGCCAATAGGGACTTTCCATTGACGTCAATGGGTG
GAGTATTTACGGTAAACTGCCCACTTGGCAGTACATCAAGTGTATCATATGCCAAGTACGCCCCCTATTG
ACGTCAATGACGGTAAATGGCCCGCCTGGCATTATGCCCAGTACATGACCTTATGGGACTTTCCTACTTG
GCAGTACATCTACGTATTAGTCATCGCTATTACCATGGTCGAGGTGAGCCCCACGTTCTGCTTCACTCTC
CCCATCTCCCCCCCCTCCCCACCCCCAATTTTGTATTTATTTATTTTTTAATTATTTTGTGCAGCGATGG
GGGCGGGGGGGGGGGGGGGGGGGGGCCAGGGGGGGGGGGGGGGGGGGGGGGGGGGGGGGGGGGGGGGGGG
GGGGGGGGGGGGGGGCGCGCGCGGGGGGGGGCGGGGCGGGGCGGGGGGCGGGGCGGGGCGAGGCGGAGAG
GTGCGGCGGCAGCCAATCAGAGCGGCGCGCTCCGAAAGTTTCCTTTTATGGCGAGGCGGCGGCGGCGGCG
GCCCTATAAAAAGCGAAGCGCGCGGCGGGCGGGAGTCGCTGCGCGCTGCCTTCGCCCCGTGCCCCGCTCC
GCCGCCGCCTCGCGCCGCCCGCCCCGGCTCTGACTGACCGCGTTACTCCCACAGGTGAGCGGGCGGGACG
GCCCTTCTCCTCCGGGCTGTAATTAGCGCTTGGTTTAATGACGGCTTGTTTCTTTTCTGTGGCTGCGTGA
AAGCCTTGAGGGGCTCCGGGAGGGCCCTTTGTGCGGGGGGAGCGGCTCGGGGGGTGCGTGCGTGTGTGTG
TGCGTGGGGAGCGCCGCGTGCGGCTCCGCGCTGCCCGGCGGCTGTGAGCGCTGCGGGCGCGGCGCGGGGC
TTTGTGCGCTCCGCAGTGTGCGCGAGGGGAGCGCGGCCGGGGGCGGTGCCCCGCGGTGCGGGGGGGGCTG
CGAGGGGAACAAAGGCTGCGTGCGGGGTGTGTGCGTGGGGGGGTGAGCAGGGGGTGTGGGCGCGTCGGTC
GGGCTGCAACCCCCCCTGCACCCCCCTCCCCGAGTTGCTGAGCACGGCCCGGCTTCGGGTGCGGGGCTCC
GTACGGGGCGTGGCGCGGGGCTCGCCGTGCCGGGCGGGGGGTGGCGGCAGGTGGGGGTGCCGGGCGGGGC
GGGGCCGCCTCGGGCCGGGGAGGGCTCGGGGGAGGGGCGCGGCGGCCCCCGGAGCGCCGGCGGCTGTCGA
GGCGCGGCGAGCCGCAGCCATTGCCTTTTATGGTAATCGTGCGAGAGGGCGCAGGGACTTCCTTTGTCCC
AAATCTGTGCGGAGCCGAAATCTGGGAGGCGCCGCCGCACCCCCTCTAGCGGGCGCGGGGCGAAGCGGTG
CGGCGCCGGCAGGAAGGAAATGGGCGGGGAGGGCCTTCGTGCGTCGCCGCGCCGCCGTCCCCTTCTCCCT
CTCCAGCCTCGGGGCTGTCCGCGGGGGGACGGCTGCCTTCGGGGGGGACGGGGCAGGGCGGGGTTCGGCT
TCTGGCGTGTGACCGGCGGCTCTAGAGCCTCTGCTAACCATGTTCATGCCTTCTTCTTTTTCCTACAGCT
CCTGGGCAACGTGCTGGTTATTGTGCTGTCTCATCATTTTGGCAAAGAATTCCTCGAGATATCAAACAAG
TTTGTACAAAAAAGCAGGCTACACCATGGCTCCAAAGAAGAAGCGTAAGGTAATGGTGAGCAAGGGCGAG
GAGGACAACATGGCCATCATCAAGGAGTTCATGCGCTTCAAGGTGCACATGGAGGGCTCCGTGAACGGCC
GCGAGTTCGAGATCGAGGGCGAGGGCGAGGGCCGCCCCTACGAGGGCACCCAGACCGCCAAGCTGAAGGT
GACCAAGGGCGGCCCCCTGCCCTTCGCCTGGGACATCCTGTCCCCTCAGTTCATGTACGGCTCCAAGGCC
TACGTGAAGCACCCCGCCGACATCCCCGACTACTTGAAGCTGTCCTTCCCCGAGGGCTTCAAGTGGGAGC
GCGTGATGAACTTCGAGGACGGCGGCGTGGTGACCGTGACCCAGGACTCCTCCCTGCAGGACGGCGAGTT
CATCTACAAGGTGAAGCTGCGCGGCACCAACTTCCCCTCCGACGGCCCCGTAATGCAGAAGAAGACCATG
GGCTGGGAGGCCTCCTCCGAGCGGATGTACCCCGAGGACGGCGCCCTGAAGGGCGAGATCAAGCAGAGGC
TGAAGCTGAAGGACGGCGGCCACTACGACGCCGAGGTCAAGACCACCTACAAGGCCAAGAAGCCCGTGCA
GCTGCCCGGCGCCTACAACGTCAACATCAAGCTGGACATCCCCTCCCACAACGAGGACTACACCATCGTG
GAACAGTACGAGCGCGCCGAGGGCCGCCACTCCACCGGCGGCATGGACGAGCTGTACAAGTAAGACCCAG
CTTT
